LOCUS       Exported 7056 bp ds-DNA circular SYN 13-MAY-2021
DEFINITION  MoClo Level 1 luciferase reporter.
ACCESSION   .
VERSION     .
KEYWORDS    pEPYC1CB0442
SOURCE      synthetic DNA construct
  ORGANISM  synthetic DNA construct
REFERENCE   1 (bases 1 to 7056)
  AUTHORS   Cai YM, Kallam K, Tidd H, Gendarini G, Salzman A, Patron NJ
  TITLE     Rational design of minimal synthetic promoters for plants.
  JOURNAL   Nucleic Acids Res. 2020 Aug 28. pii: 5897334. doi:
            10.1093/nar/gkaa682.
  PUBMED    32856047
REFERENCE   2 (bases 1 to 7056)
  AUTHORS   .
  TITLE     Direct Submission
  JOURNAL   Exported May 13, 2021 from SnapGene Server 1.1.58
            http://www.snapgene.com
FEATURES             Location/Qualifiers
     source          1..7056
                     /organism="synthetic DNA construct"
                     /mol_type="other DNA"
     misc_feature    42..66
                     /label=RB T-DNA repeat
                     /note="right border repeat from nopaline C58 T-DNA"
     CDS             complement(222..1370)
                     /codon_start=1
                     /product="trans-acting replication protein that binds to
                     and activates oriV"
                     /label=trfA
                     /translation="MNRTFDRKAYRQELIDAGFSAEDAETIASRTVMRAPRETFQSVGS
                     MVQQATAKIERDSVQLAPPALPAPSAAVERSRRLEQEAAGLAKSMTIDTRGTMTTKKRK
                     TAGEDLAKQVSEAKQAALLKHTKQQIKEMQLSLFDIAPWPDTMRAMPNDTARSALFTTR
                     NKKIPREALQNKVIFHVNKDVKITYTGVELRADDDELVWQQVLEYAKRTPIGEPITFTF
                     YELCQDLGWSINGRYYTKAEECLSRLQATAMGFTSDRVGHLESVSLLHRFRVLDRGKKT
                     SRCQVLIDEEIVVLFAGDHYTKFIWEKYRKLSPTARRMFDYFSSHREPYPLKLETFRLM
                     CGSDSTRVKKWREQVGEACEELRGSGLVEHAWVNDDLVHCKR"
     rep_origin      complement(1706..2294)
                     /direction=LEFT
                     /label=ori
                     /note="high-copy-number ColE1/pMB1/pBR322/pUC origin of
                     replication"
     primer_bind     complement(1786..1805)
                     /label=pBR322ori-F
                     /note="pBR322 origin, forward primer"
     CDS             complement(2465..3325)
                     /codon_start=1
                     /gene="bla"
                     /product="beta-lactamase"
                     /label=AmpR
                     /note="confers resistance to ampicillin, carbenicillin, and
                     related antibiotics"
                     /translation="MSIQHFRVALIPFFAAFCLPVFAHPETLVKVKDAEDQLGARVGYI
                     ELDLNSGKILESFRPEERFPMMSTFKVLLCGAVLSRIDAGQEQLGRRIHYSQNDLVEYS
                     PVTEKHLTDGMTVRELCSAAITMSDNTAANLLLTTIGGPKELTAFLHNMGDHVTRLDRW
                     EPELNEAIPNDERDTTMPVAMATTLRKLLTGELLTLASRQQLIDWMEADKVAGPLLRSA
                     LPAGWFIADKSGAGERGSRGIIAALGPDGKPSRIVVIYTTGSQATMDERNRQIAEIGAS
                     LIKHW"
     primer_bind     3088..3107
                     /label=Amp-R
                     /note="Ampicillin resistance gene, reverse primer"
     promoter        complement(3326..3430)
                     /gene="bla"
                     /label=AmpR promoter
     rep_origin      3517..4148
                     /label=oriV
                     /note="incP origin of replication"
     misc_feature    4240..4264
                     /label=LB T-DNA repeat
                     /note="left border repeat from nopaline C58 T-DNA"
     misc_feature    4538..4593
                     /label=TMV Omega
                     /note="translational enhancer from the tobacco mosaic virus
                     5'-leader sequence (Gallie et al., 1988)"
     CDS             4595..6244
                     /codon_start=1
                     /gene="luc+"
                     /product="firefly luciferase"
                     /label=luciferase
                     /note="enhanced luc+ version of the luciferase gene"
                     /translation="MEDAKNIKKGPAPFYPLEDGTAGEQLHKAMKRYALVPGTIAFTDA
                     HIEVDITYAEYFEMSVRLAEAMKRYGLNTNHRIVVCSENSLQFFMPVLGALFIGVAVAP
                     ANDIYNERELLNSMGISQPTVVFVSKKGLQKILNVQKKLPIIQKIIIMDSKTDYQGFQS
                     MYTFVTSHLPPGFNEYDFVPESFDRDKTIALIMNSSGSTGLPKGVALPHRTACVRFSHA
                     RDPIFGNQIIPDTAILSVVPFHHGFGMFTTLGYLICGFRVVLMYRFEEELFLRSLQDYK
                     IQSALLVPTLFSFFAKSTLIDKYDLSNLHEIASGGAPLSKEVGEAVAKRFHLPGIRQGY
                     GLTETTSAILITPEGDDKPGAVGKVVPFFEAKVVDLDTGKTLGVNQRGELCVRGPMIMS
                     GYVNNPEATNALIDKDGWLHSGDIAYWDEDEHFFIVDRLKSLIKYKGYQVAPAELESIL
                     LQHPNIFDAGVAGLPDDDAGELPAAVVVLEHGKTMTEKEIVDYVASQVTTAKKLRGGVV
                     FVDEVPKGLTGKLDARKIREILIKAKKGGKIAV"
     primer_bind     complement(4661..4679)
                     /label=LucNrev
                     /note="Firefly luciferase, reverse primer"
     CDS             6308..6331
                     /codon_start=1
                     /product="FLAG(R) epitope tag, followed by an enterokinase
                     cleavage site"
                     /label=FLAG
                     /translation="DYKDDDDK"
     terminator      6342..7049
                     /label=OCS terminator
                     /note="octopine synthase terminator"
ORIGIN
        1 gcaattgtct tctgcacgaa gtggtttaaa ctatcagtgt ttgacaggat atattggcgg
       61 gtaaacctaa gagaaaagag cgtttattag aataatcgga tatttaaaag ggcgtgaaaa
      121 ggtttatccg ttcgtccatt tgtatgtgca tgccaaccac agggttcccc agatcaggcg
      181 ctggctgctg aacccccagc cggaactgac cccacaaggc cctagcgttt gcaatgcacc
      241 aggtcatcat tgacccaggc gtgttccacc aggccgctgc ctcgcaactc ttcgcaggct
      301 tcgccgacct gctcgcgcca cttcttcacg cgggtggaat ccgatccgca catgaggcgg
      361 aaggtttcca gcttgagcgg gtacggctcc cggtgcgagc tgaaatagtc gaacatccgt
      421 cgggccgtcg gcgacagctt gcggtacttc tcccatatga atttcgtgta gtggtcgcca
      481 gcaaacagca cgacgatttc ctcgtcgatc aggacctggc aacgggacgt tttcttgcca
      541 cggtccagga cgcggaagcg gtgcagcagc gacaccgatt ccaggtgccc aacgcggtcg
      601 gacgtgaagc ccatcgccgt cgcctgtagg cgcgacaggc attcctcggc cttcgtgtaa
      661 taccggccat tgatcgacca gcccaggtcc tggcaaagct cgtagaacgt gaaggtgatc
      721 ggctcgccga taggggtgcg cttcgcgtac tccaacacct gctgccacac cagttcgtca
      781 tcgtcggccc gcagctcgac gccggtgtag gtgatcttca cgtccttgtt gacgtggaaa
      841 atgaccttgt tttgcagcgc ctcgcgcggg attttcttgt tgcgcgtggt gaacagggca
      901 gagcgggccg tgtcgtttgg catcgctcgc atcgtgtccg gccacggcgc aatatcgaac
      961 aaggaaagct gcatttcctt gatctgctgc ttcgtgtgtt tcagcaacgc ggcctgcttg
     1021 gcctcgctga cctgttttgc caggtcctcg ccggcggttt ttcgcttctt ggtcgtcata
     1081 gttcctcgcg tgtcgatggt catcgacttc gccaaacctg ccgcctcctg ttcaagacga
     1141 cgcgaacgct ccacggcggc cgatggcgcg ggcagggcag ggggagccag ttgcacgctg
     1201 tcgcgctcga tcttggccgt agcttgctgg accatcgagc cgacggactg gaaggtttcg
     1261 cggggcgcac gcatgacggt gcggcttgcg atggtttcgg catcctcggc ggaaaacccc
     1321 gcgtcgatca gttcttgcct gtatgccttc cggtcaaacg tccgattcat tcaccctcct
     1381 tgcgggattg ccccgactca cgccggggca atgtgccctt attcctgatt tgacccgcct
     1441 ggtgccttgg tgtccagata atccacctta tcggcaatga agtcggtccc gtagaccgtc
     1501 tggccgtcct tctcgtactt ggtattccga atcttgccct gcacgaatac cagcgacccc
     1561 ttgcccaaat acttgccgtg ggcctcggcc tgagagccaa aacacttgat gcggaagaag
     1621 tcggtgcgct cctgcttgtc gccggcatcg ttgcgccaca tctaggatct gccaggaacc
     1681 gtaaaaaggc cgcgttgctg gcgtttttcc ataggctccg cccccctgac gagcatcaca
     1741 aaaatcgacg ctcaagtcag aggtggcgaa acccgacagg actataaaga taccaggcgt
     1801 ttccccctgg aagctccctc gtgcgctctc ctgttccgac cctgccgctt accggatacc
     1861 tgtccgcctt tctcccttcg ggaagcgtgg cgctttctca tagctcacgc tgtaggtatc
     1921 tcagttcggt gtaggtcgtt cgctccaagc tgggctgtgt gcacgaaccc cccgttcagc
     1981 ccgaccgctg cgccttatcc ggtaactatc gtcttgagtc caacccggta agacacgact
     2041 tatcgccact ggcagcagcc actggtaaca ggattagcag agcgaggtat gtaggcggtg
     2101 ctacagagtt cttgaagtgg tggcctaact acggctacac tagaagaaca gtatttggta
     2161 tctgcgctct gctgaagcca gttaccttcg gaaaaagagt tggtagctct tgatccggca
     2221 aacaaaccac cgctggtagc ggtggttttt ttgtttgcaa gcagcagatt acgcgcagaa
     2281 aaaaaggatc tcaagaagat cctttgatct tttctacggg gtctgacgct cagtggaacg
     2341 aaaactcacg ttaagggatt ttggtcatga gattatcaaa aaggatcttc acctagatcc
     2401 ttttaaatta aaaatgaagt tttaaatcaa tctaaagtat atatgagtaa acttggtctg
     2461 acagttacca atgcttaatc agtgaggcac ctatctcagc gatctgtcta tttcgttcat
     2521 ccatagttgc ctgactcccc gtcgtgtaga taactacgat acgggagggc ttaccatctg
     2581 gccccagtgc tgcaatgata ccgcgagaac cacgctcacc ggctccagat ttatcagcaa
     2641 taaaccagcc agccggaagg gccgagcgca gaagtggtcc tgcaacttta tccgcctcca
     2701 tccagtctat taattgttgc cgggaagcta gagtaagtag ttcgccagtt aatagtttgc
     2761 gcaacgttgt tgccattgct acaggcatcg tggtgtcacg ctcgtcgttt ggtatggctt
     2821 cattcagctc cggttcccaa cgatcaaggc gagttacatg atcccccatg ttgtgcaaaa
     2881 aagcggttag ctccttcggt cctccgatcg ttgtcagaag taagttggcc gcagtgttat
     2941 cactcatggt tatggcagca ctgcataatt ctcttactgt catgccatcc gtaagatgct
     3001 tttctgtgac tggtgagtac tcaaccaagt cattctgaga atagtgtatg cggcgaccga
     3061 gttgctcttg cccggcgtca atacgggata ataccgcgcc acatagcaga actttaaaag
     3121 tgctcatcat tggaaaacgt tcttcggggc gaaaactctc aaggatctta ccgctgttga
     3181 gatccagttc gatgtaaccc actcgtgcac ccaactgatc ttcagcatct tttactttca
     3241 ccagcgtttc tgggtgagca aaaacaggaa ggcaaaatgc cgcaaaaaag ggaataaggg
     3301 cgacacggaa atgttgaata ctcatactct tcctttttca atattattga agcatttatc
     3361 aaggttattg tctcatgagc ggatacatat ttgaatgtat ttagaaaaat aaacaaatag
     3421 gggttccgcg cacgaattgg ccagcgctgc catttttggg gtgaggccgt tcgcggccga
     3481 ggggcgcagc ccctgggggg atgggaggcc cgcgttagcg ggccgggagg gttcgagaag
     3541 ggggggcacc ccccttcggc gtgcgcggtc acgcgcacag ggcgcagccc tggttaaaaa
     3601 caaggtttat aaatattggt ttaaaagcag gttaaaagac aggttagcgg tggccgaaaa
     3661 acgggcggaa acccttgcaa atgctggatt ttctgcctgt ggacagcccc tcaaatgtca
     3721 ataggtgcgc ccctcatctg tcagcactct gcccctcaag tgtcaaggat cgcgcccctc
     3781 atctgtcagt agtcgcgccc ctcaagtgtc aataccgcag ggcacttatc cccaggcttg
     3841 tccacatcat ctgtgggaaa ctcgcgtaaa atcaggcgtt ttcgccgatt tgcgaggctg
     3901 gccagctcca cgtcgccggc cgaaatcgag cctgcccctc atctgtcaac gccgcgccgg
     3961 gtgagtcggc ccctcaagtg tcaacgtccg cccctcatct gtcagtgagg gccaagtttt
     4021 ccgcgaggta tccacaacgc cggcggccgc ggtgtctcgc acacggcttc gacggcgttt
     4081 ctggcgcgtt tgcagggcca tagacggccg ccagcccagc ggcgagggca accagcccgg
     4141 tgagcgtcgc aaaggagatc ctgatctgac tgatgggctg cctgtatcga gtggtgattt
     4201 tgtgccgagc tgccggtcgg ggagctgttg gctggctggt ggcaggatat attgtggtgt
     4261 aaacaaattg acgcttagac aacttaataa cacattgcgg acgtttttaa tgtactgggg
     4321 tggatgcagt gggccccact ctgtgaagac aatgccgaat tcggatccgg agggaggcgt
     4381 gtcgttttag tgaggatcct taccgctatg ggtaagatta tccttaccgc tatgggtaag
     4441 attatcctta ccgctatggg taagattcta tataaggttt tgctattcat tgaaagcagt
     4501 agtgactgat ttgtatataa tgtactgtat ttttacaaca attaccaaca acaacaaaca
     4561 acaaacaaca ttacaattac tatttacaat tacaatggag gacgccaaaa acataaagaa
     4621 aggcccggcg ccattctatc cgctggaaga tggaaccgct ggagagcaac tgcataaggc
     4681 tatgaagaga tacgccctgg ttcctggaac aattgctttt acagatgcac atatcgaggt
     4741 ggacatcact tacgctgagt acttcgaaat gtccgttcgg ttggcagaag ctatgaaacg
     4801 atatgggctg aatacaaatc acagaatcgt cgtatgcagt gaaaactctc ttcaattctt
     4861 tatgccggtg ttgggcgcgt tatttatcgg agttgcagtt gcgcccgcga acgacattta
     4921 taatgaacgt gaattgctca acagtatggg catttcgcag cctaccgtgg tgttcgtttc
     4981 caaaaagggg ttgcaaaaaa ttttgaacgt gcaaaaaaag ctcccaatca tccaaaaaat
     5041 tattatcatg gattctaaaa cggattacca gggatttcag tcgatgtaca cgttcgtcac
     5101 atctcatcta cctcccggtt ttaatgaata cgattttgtg ccagagtcct tcgataggga
     5161 caagacaatt gcactgatca tgaactcctc tggatctact ggtctgccta aaggtgtcgc
     5221 tctgcctcat agaactgcct gcgtgagatt ctcgcatgcc agagatccta tttttggcaa
     5281 tcaaatcatt ccggatactg cgattttaag tgttgttcca ttccatcacg gttttggaat
     5341 gtttactaca ctcggatatt tgatatgtgg atttcgagtc gtcttaatgt atagatttga
     5401 agaagaactg tttctgagga gccttcagga ttacaagatt caaagtgcgc tgctggtgcc
     5461 aaccctattc tccttcttcg ccaaaagcac tctgattgac aaatacgatt tatctaattt
     5521 acacgaaatt gcttctggtg gcgctcccct ctctaaggaa gtcggggaag cggttgccaa
     5581 gaggttccat ctgccaggta tcaggcaagg atatgggctc actgagacta catcagctat
     5641 tctgattaca cccgaggggg atgataaacc gggcgcggtc ggtaaagttg ttccattttt
     5701 tgaagcgaag gttgtggatc tggataccgg gaaaacgctg ggcgttaatc aaagaggcga
     5761 actgtgtgtg agaggtccta tgattatgtc cggttatgta aacaatccgg aagcgaccaa
     5821 cgccttgatt gacaaggatg gatggctaca ttctggagac atagcttact gggacgagga
     5881 cgaacacttc ttcatcgttg accgcctgaa gtctctgatt aagtacaaag gctatcaggt
     5941 ggctcccgct gaattggaat ccatcttgct ccaacacccc aacatcttcg acgcaggtgt
     6001 cgcaggtctg cccgacgatg acgccggtga acttcccgcc gccgttgttg ttttggagca
     6061 cggaaagacg atgacggaaa aagagatcgt ggattacgtc gccagtcaag taacaaccgc
     6121 gaaaaagttg cgcggaggag ttgtgtttgt ggacgaagta ccgaaaggtc ttaccggaaa
     6181 actcgacgca agaaaaatca gagagatcct cataaaggcc aagaagggcg gaaagatcgc
     6241 cgtgggttcg gattataagg accatgacgg agactataag gaccatgacc tcgacgctgc
     6301 agcagcggat tataaggacg atgacgataa gtgagcttgt cctgctttaa tgagatatgc
     6361 gagaagccta tgatcgcatg atatttgctt tcaattctgt tgtgcacgtt gtaaaaaacc
     6421 tgagcatgtg tagctcagat ccttaccgcc ggtttcggtt cattctaatg aatatatcac
     6481 ccgttactat cgtattttta tgaataatat tctccgttca atttactgat tgtaccctac
     6541 tacttatatg tacaatatta aaatgaaaac aatatattgt gctgaatagg tttatagcga
     6601 catctatgat agagcgccac aataacaaac aattgcgttt tattattaca aatccaattt
     6661 taaaaaaagc ggcagaaccg gtcaaaccta aaagactgat tacataaatc ttattcaaat
     6721 ttcaaaagtg ccccaggggc tagtatctac gacacaccga gcggcgaact aataacgctc
     6781 actgaaggga actccggttc cccgccggcg cgcatgggtg agattccttg aagttgagta
     6841 ttggccgtcc gctctaccga aagttacggg caccattcaa cccggtccag cacggcggcc
     6901 gggtaaccga cttgctgccc cgagaattat gcagcatttt tttggtgtat gtgggcccca
     6961 aatgaagtgc aggtcaaacc ttgacagtga cgacaaatcg ttgggcgggt ccagggcgaa
     7021 ttttgcgaca acatgtcgag gctcagcagg accgct
//
